>Addgene plasmid #133062 | pMSCV-IRES-hCD2-CD14 (4R) | addgene full sequence | sequence record 259547 | Addgene NGS Result
ATGAAAGACCCCACCTGTAGGTTTGGCAAGCTAGCTTAAGTAACGCCATTTTGCAAGGCATGGAAAATAC
ATAACTGAGAATAGAGAAGTTCAGATCAAGGTTAGGAACAGAGAGACAGCAGAATATGGGCCAAACAGGA
TATCTGTGGTAAGCAGTTCCTGCCCCGGCTCAGGGCCAAGAACAGATGGTCCCCAGATGCGGTCCCGCCC
TCAGCAGTTTCTAGAGAACCATCAGATGTTTCCAGGGTGCCCCAAGGACCTGAAATGACCCTGTGCCTTA
TTTGAACTAACCAATCAGTTCGCTTCTCGCTTCTGTTCGCGCGCTTCTGCTCCCCGAGCTCAATAAAAGA
GCCCACAACCCCTCACTCGGCGCGCCAGTCCTCCGATAGACTGCGTCGCCCGGGTACCCGTATTCCCAAT
AAAGCCTCTTGCTGTTTGCATCCGAATCGTGGACTCGCTGATCCTTGGGAGGGTCTCCTCAGATTGATTG
ACTGCCCACCTCGGGGGTCTTTCATTTGGAGGTTCCACCGAGATTTGGAGACCCCTGCCCAGGGACCACC
GACCCCCCCGCCGGGAGGTAAGCTGGCCAGCGGTCGTTTCGTGTCTGTCTCTGTCTTTGTGCGTGTTTGT
GCCGGCATCTAATGTTTGCGCCTGCGTCTGTACTAGTTAGCTAACTAGCTCTGTATCTGGCGGACCCGTG
GTGGAACTGACGAGTTCTGAACACCCGGCCGCAACCCTGGGAGACGTCCCAGGGACTTTGGGGGCCGTTT
TTGTGGCCCGACCTGAGGAAGGGAGTCGATGTGGAATCCGACCCCGTCAGGATATGTGGTTCTGGTAGGA
GACGAGAACCTAAAACAGTTCCCGCCTCCGTCTGAATTTTTGCTTTCGGTTTGGAACCGAAGCCGCGCGT
CTTGTCTGCTGCAGCGCTGCAGCATCGTTCTGTGTTGTCTCTGTCTGACTGTGTTTCTGTATTTGTCTGA
AAATTAGGGCCAGACTGTTACCACTCCCTTAAGTTTGACCTTAGGTCACTGGAAAGATGTCGAGCGGATC
GCTCACAACCAGTCGGTAGATGTCAAGAAGAGACGTTGGGTTACCTTCTGCTCTGCAGAATGGCCAACCT
TTAACGTCGGATGGCCGCGAGACGGCACCTTTAACCGAGACCTCATCACCCAGGTTAAGATCAAGGTCTT
TTCACCTGGCCCGCATGGACACCCAGACCAGGTCCCCTACATCGTGACCTGGGAAGCCTTGGCTTTTGAC
CCCCCTCCCTGGGTCAAGCCCTTTGTACACCCTAAGCCTCCGCCTCCTCTTCCTCCATCCGCCCCGTCTC
TCCCCCTTGAACCTCCTCGTTCGACCCCGCCTCGATCCTCCCTTTATCCAGCCCTCACTCCTTCTCTAGG
CGCCGGAATTAGATCCGCCGCCACCATGGAGCGTGTGCTTGGCTTGTTGCTGTTGCTTCTGGTGCACGCC
TCTCCCGCCCCACCAGAGCCCTGCGAGCTAGCCGCGGCAGCTTGTTCCTGCAACTTCTCAGATGCGGCGG
CAGCTTGGTCCAGCGCTTTCAATTGTTTGGGGGCGGCAGCTGCGGCATTGTACGGCGGAGGCCGCAGCCT
GGAATACCTTCTAAAGCGTGTGGACACGGAAGCAGCTGCGGCGGCGTTCACTGATATTATCAAGTCTCTG
TCCTTAAAGCGGCTTACGGTGCGGGCCGCGCGGATTCCTAGTCGGATTCTATTCGGAGCCCTGCGTGTGC
TCGGGATTTCCGGCCTCCAGGAACTGACTCTTGAAAATCTCGAGGTAACCGGCACCGCGCCGCCACCGCT
TCTGGAAGCCACCGGACCCGATCTCAACATCTTGAACCTCCGCAACGTGTCGTGGGCAACAAGGGATGCC
TGGCTCGCAGAACTGCAGCAGTGGCTAAAGCCTGGACTCAAGGTACTGAGTATTGCCCAAGCACACTCAC
TCAACTTTTCCTGCGAACAGGTCCGCGTCTTCCCTGCCCTCTCCACCTTAGACCTGTCTGACAATCCTGA
ATTGGGCGAGAGAGGACTGATCTCAGCCCTCTGTCCCCTCAAGTTCCCGACCCTCCAAGTTTTAGCGCTG
CGTAACGCGGGGATGGAGACGCCCAGCGGCGTGTGCTCTGCGCTGGCCGCAGCAAGGGTACAGCTGCAAG
GACTAGACCTTAGTCACAATTCACTGCGGGATGCTGCAGGCGCTCCGAGTTGTGACTGGCCCAGTCAGCT
AAACTCGCTCAATCTGTCTTTCACTGGGCTGAAGCAGGTACCTAAAGGGCTGCCAGCCAAGCTCAGCGTG
CTGGATCTCAGTTACAACAGGCTGGATAGGAACCCTAGCCCAGATGAGCTGCCCCAAGTGGGGAACCTGT
CACTTAAAGGAAATCCCTTTTTGGACTCTGAATCCCACTCGGAGAAGTTTAACTCTGGCGTAGTCACCGC
CGGAGCTCCATCATCCCAAGCAGTGGCCTTGTCAGGAACTCTGGCTTTGCTCCTAGGAGATCGCCTCTTT
GTTTAAGCGGCCGCTCTAGAACTAGTGGATCCCCCGGGCTGCATCTAGGGCGGCCAATTCCGCCCCTCTC
CCCCCCCCCCCTCTCCCTCCCCCCCCCCTAACGTTACTGGCCGAAGCCGCTTGGAATAAGGCCGGTGTGC
GTTTGTCTATATGTTATTTTCCACCATATTGCCGTCTTTTGGCAATGTGAGGGCCCGGAAACCTGGCCCT
GTCTTCTTGACGAGCATTCCTAGGGGTCTTTCCCCTCTCGCCAAAGGAATGCAAGGTCTGTTGAATGTCG
TGAAGGAAGCAGTTCCTCTGGAAGCTTCTTGAAGACAAACAACGTCTGTAGCGACCCTTTGCAGGCAGCG
GAACCCCCCACCTGGCGACAGGTGCCTCTGCGGCCAAAAGCCACGTGTATAAGATACACCTGCAAAGGCG
GCACAACCCCAGTGCCACGTTGTGAGTTGGATAGTTGTGGAAAGAGTCAAATGGCTCTCCTCAAGCGTAT
TCAACAAGGGGCTGAAGGATGCCCAGAAGGTACCCCATTGTATGGGATCTGATCTGGGGCCTCGGTGCAC
ATGCTTTACATGTGTTTAGTCGAGGTTAAAAAAACGTCTAGGCCCCCCGAACCACGGGGACGTGGTTTTC
CTTTGAAAAACACGATGCCACCATGAGCTTTCCATGTAAATTTGTAGCCAGCTTCCTTCTGATTTTCAAT
GTTTCTTCCAAAGGTGCAGTCTCCAAAGAGATTACGAATGCCTTGGAAACCTGGGGTGCCTTGGGTCAGG
ACATCAACTTGGACATTCCTAGTTTTCAAATGAGTGATGATATTGACGATATAAAATGGGAAAAAACTTC
AGACAAGAAAAAGATTGCACAATTCAGAAAAGAGAAAGAGACTTTCAAGGAAAAAGATACATATAAGCTA
TTTAAAAATGGAACTCTGAAAATTAAGCATCTGAAGACCGATGATCAGGATATCTACAAGGTATCAATAT
ATGATACAAAAGGAAAAAATGTGTTGGAAAAAATATTTGATTTGAAGATTCAAGAGAGGGTCTCAAAACC
AAAAATCTCCTGGACTTGTATCAACACAACCCTGACCTGTGAGGTAATGAATGGAACTGACCCCGAATTA
AACCTGTATCAAGATGGGAAACATCTAAAACTTTCTCAGAGGGTCATCACACACAAGTGGACCACCAGCC
TGAGTGCAAAATTCAAGTGCACAGCAGGGAACAAAGTCAGCAAGGAATCCAGTGTCGAGCCTGTCAGCTG
TCCAGAGAAAGGTCTGGACATCTATCTCATCATTGGCATATGTGGAGGAGGCAGCCTCTTGATGGTCTTT
GTGGCACTGCTCGTTTTCTATATCACCAAAAGGAAAAAACAGAGGTAGGAATTCGATAAAATAAAAGATT
TTATTTAGTCTCCAGAAAAAGGGGGGAATGAAAGACCCCACCTGTAGGTTTGGCAAGCTAGCTTAAGTAA
CGCCATTTTGCAAGGCATGGAAAATACATAACTGAGAATAGAGAAGTTCAGATCAAGGTTAGGAACAGAG
AGACAGCAGAATATGGGCCAAACAGGATATCTGTGGTAAGCAGTTCCTGCCCCGGCTCAGGGCCAAGAAC
AGATGGTCCCCAGATGCGGTCCCGCCCTCAGCAGTTTCTAGAGAACCATCAGATGTTTCCAGGGTGCCCC
AAGGACCTGAAATGACCCTGTGCCTTATTTGAACTAACCAATCAGTTCGCTTCTCGCTTCTGTTCGCGCG
CTTCTGCTCCCCGAGCTCAATAAAAGAGCCCACAACCCCTCACTCGGCGCGCCAGTCCTCCGATAGACTG
CGTCGCCCGGGTACCCGTGTATCCAATAAACCCTCTTGCAGTTGCATCCGACTTGTGGTCTCGCTGTTCC
TTGGGAGGGTCTCCTCTGAGTGATTGACTACCCGTCAGCGGGGGTCTTTCATGGGTAACAGTTTCTTGAA
GTTGGAGAACAACATTCTGAGGGTAGGAGTCGAATATTAAGTAATCCTGACTCAATTAGCCACTGTTTTG
AATCCACATACTCCAATACTCCTGAAATAGTTCATTATGGACAGCGCAGAAAGAGCTGGGGAGAATTGTG
AAATTGTTATCCGCTCACAATTCCACACAACATACGAGCCGGAAGCATAAAGTGTAAAGCCTGGGGTGCC
TAATGAGTGAGCTAACTCACATTAATTGCGTTGCGCTCACTGCCCGCTTTCCAGTCGGGAAACCTGTCGT
GCCAGCTGCATTAATGAATCGGCCAACGCGCGGGGAGAGGCGGTTTGCGTATTGGGCGCTCTTCCGCTTC
CTCGCTCACTGACTCGCTGCGCTCGGTCGTTCGGCTGCGGCGAGCGGTATCAGCTCACTCAAAGGCGGTA
ATACGGTTATCCACAGAATCAGGGGATAACGCAGGAAAGAACATGTGAGCAAAAGGCCAGCAAAAGGCCA
GGAACCGTAAAAAGGCCGCGTTGCTGGCGTTTTTCCATAGGCTCCGCCCCCCTGACGAGCATCACAAAAA
TCGACGCTCAAGTCAGAGGTGGCGAAACCCGACAGGACTATAAAGATACCAGGCGTTTCCCCCTGGAAGC
TCCCTCGTGCGCTCTCCTGTTCCGACCCTGCCGCTTACCGGATACCTGTCCGCCTTTCTCCCTTCGGGAA
GCGTGGCGCTTTCTCATAGCTCACGCTGTAGGTATCTCAGTTCGGTGTAGGTCGTTCGCTCCAAGCTGGG
CTGTGTGCACGAACCCCCCGTTCAGCCCGACCGCTGCGCCTTATCCGGTAACTATCGTCTTGAGTCCAAC
CCGGTAAGACACGACTTATCGCCACTGGCAGCAGCCACTGGTAACAGGATTAGCAGAGCGAGGTATGTAG
GCGGTGCTACAGAGTTCTTGAAGTGGTGGCCTAACTACGGCTACACTAGAAGAACAGTATTTGGTATCTG
CGCTCTGCTGAAGCCAGTTACCTTCGGAAAAAGAGTTGGTAGCTCTTGATCCGGCAAACAAACCACCGCT
GGTAGCGGTGGTTTTTTTGTTTGCAAGCAGCAGATTACGCGCAGAAAAAAAGGATCTCAAGAAGATCCTT
TGATCTTTTCTACGGGGTCTGACGCTCAGTGGAACGAAAACTCACGTTAAGGGATTTTGGTCATGAGATT
ATCAAAAAGGATCTTCACCTAGATCCTTTTAAATTAAAAATGAAGTTTTAAATCAATCTAAAGTATATAT
GAGTAAACTTGGTCTGACAGTTACCAATGCTTAATCAGTGAGGCACCTATCTCAGCGATCTGTCTATTTC
GTTCATCCATAGTTGCCTGACTCCCCGTCGTGTAGATAACTACGATACGGGAGGGCTTACCATCTGGCCC
CAGTGCTGCAATGATACCGCGAGACCCACGCTCACCGGCTCCAGATTTATCAGCAATAAACCAGCCAGCC
GGAAGGGCCGAGCGCAGAAGTGGTCCTGCAACTTTATCCGCCTCCATCCAGTCTATTAATTGTTGCCGGG
AAGCTAGAGTAAGTAGTTCGCCAGTTAATAGTTTGCGCAACGTTGTTGCCATTGCTACAGGCATCGTGGT
GTCACGCTCGTCGTTTGGTATGGCTTCATTCAGCTCCGGTTCCCAACGATCAAGGCGAGTTACATGATCC
CCCATGTTGTGCAAAAAAGCGGTTAGCTCCTTCGGTCCTCCGATCGTTGTCAGAAGTAAGTTGGCCGCAG
TGTTATCACTCATGGTTATGGCAGCACTGCATAATTCTCTTACTGTCATGCCATCCGTAAGATGCTTTTC
TGTGACTGGTGAGTACTCAACCAAGTCATTCTGAGAATAGTGTATGCGGCGACCGAGTTGCTCTTGCCCG
GCGTCAATACGGGATAATACCGCGCCACATAGCAGAACTTTAAAAGTGCTCATCATTGGAAAACGTTCTT
CGGGGCGAAAACTCTCAAGGATCTTACCGCTGTTGAGATCCAGTTCGATGTAACCCACTCGTGCACCCAA
CTGATCTTCAGCATCTTTTACTTTCACCAGCGTTTCTGGGTGAGCAAAAACAGGAAGGCAAAATGCCGCA
AAAAAGGGAATAAGGGCGACACGGAAATGTTGAATACTCATACTCTTCCTTTTTCAATATTATTGAAGCA
TTTATCAGGGTTATTGTCTCATGAGCGGATACATATTTGAATGTATTTAGAAAAATAAACAAATAGGGGT
TCCGCGCACATTTCCCCGAAAAGTGCCACCTGACGTCTAAGAAACCATTATTATCATGACATTAACCTAT
AAAAATAGGCGTATCACGAGGCCCTTTCGTCTCGCGCGTTTCGGTGATGACGGTGAAAACCTCTGACACA
TGCAGCTCCCGGAGACGGTCACAGCTTGTCTGTAAGCGGATGCCGGGAGCAGACAAGCCCGTCAGGGCGC
GTCAGCGGGTGTTGGCGGGTGTCGGGGCTGGCTTAACTATGCGGCATCAGAGCAGATTGTACTGAGAGTG
CACCATATGCGGTGTGAAATACCGCACAGATGCGTAAGGAGAAAATACCGCATCAGGCGCCATTCGCCAT
TCAGGCTGCGCAACTGTTGGGAAGGGCGATCGGTGCGGGCCTCTTCGCTATTACGCCAGCTGGCGAAAGG
GGGATGTGCTGCAAGGCGATTAAGTTGGGTAACGCCAGGGTTTTCCCAGTCACGACGTTGTAAAACGACG
GCGCAAGGAATGGTGCATGCAAGGAGATGGCGCCCAACAGTCCCCCGGCCACGGGGCCTGCCACCATACC
CACGCCGAAACAAGCGCTCATGAGCCCGAAGTGGCGAGCCCGATCTTCCCCATCGGTGATGTCGGCGATA
TAGGCGCCAGCAACCGCACCTGTGGCGCCGGTGATGCCGGCCACGATGCGTCCGGCGTAGAGGCGATTAG
TCCAATTTGTTAAAGACAGGATATCAGTGGTCCAGGCTCTAGTTTTGACTCAACAATATCACCAGCTGAA
GCCTATAGAGTACGAGCCATAGATAAAATAAAAGATTTTATTTAGTCTCCAGAAAAAGGGGGGA
Features (pLannotate 1.2.2; 20 found; start..end, strand, type, name):
    580..921     +  misc_feature   MESV Ψ: packaging signal of murine embryonic stem cell virus
    988..1404    +  CDS            gag (truncated): truncated Moloney murine leukemia virus (MMLV) gag gene lacking the start codon
   1426..2523    +  CDS            Cd14: CD14_MOUSE - Experimental evidence at protein level: Swiss-Prot protein existence level 1. Coreceptor for bacterial lipopolysaccharide. In concert with LBP, binds to monomeric lipopolysaccharide and delivers it to the LY96/TLR4 complex, thereby mediating the innate immune response to bacterial lipopolysaccharide (LPS) (PubMed:16148141). Acts via MyD88, TIRAP and TRAF6, leading to NF-kappa-B activation, cytokine secretion and the inflammatory response (PubMed:8612135, PubMed:15895089). Acts as a coreceptor for TLR2:TLR6 heterodimer in response to diacylated lipopeptides and for TLR2:TLR1 hetero
   2527..2563    +  misc_feature   MCS (fragment): pBluescript multiple cloning site
   2598..3167    +  misc_feature   IRES: internal ribosome entry site (IRES) of the encephalomyocarditis virus (EMCV)
   3173..3895    +  CDS            CD2 (fragment): CD2_HUMAN - Also known as SRBC. Experimental evidence at protein level: Swiss-Prot protein existence level 1. CD2 interacts with lymphocyte function-associated antigen CD58 (LFA-3) and CD48/BCM1 to mediate adhesion between T-cells and other cell types. CD2 is implicated in the triggering of T-cells, the cytoplasmic domain is implicated in the signaling function. From Homo sapiens (Human).
   3948..4462    +  LTR            3' LTR: 3' long terminal repeat from murine embryonic stem cell virus
   4624..4640    -  protein_bind   lac operator: The lac repressor binds to the lac operator to inhibit transcription in E. coli. This inhibition can be relieved by adding lactose or isopropyl-β-D-thiogalactopyranoside (IPTG). lac repressor encoded by lacI
   4648..4678    -  promoter       lac promoter: promoter for the E. coli lac operon
   4693..4714    -  protein_bind   CAP binding site: CAP binding activates transcription in the presence of cAMP. E. coli catabolite activator protein
   4727..4819    -  CDS            lacI (fragment): lac repressor; lacI; The lac repressor binds to the lac operator to inhibit transcription in E. coli. This inhibition can be relieved by adding lactose or isopropyl-β-D-thiogalactopyranoside (IPTG).
   5002..5590    -  rep_origin     ori: high-copy-number ColE1/pMB1/pBR322/pUC origin of replication
   5761..6621    -  CDS            AmpR: β-lactamase; bla; confers resistance to ampicillin, carbenicillin, and related antibiotics
   6622..6726    -  promoter       AmpR promoter: bla
   6821..6856    +  CDS            rop (fragment): Rop protein, which maintains plasmids at low copy number; rop
   6958..7057    +  misc_feature   bom (fragment): basis of mobility region from pBR322
   7063..7212    -  CDS            lacZα (fragment): LacZα fragment of β-galactosidase; lacZ fragment
   7212..7413    -  CDS            TcR (fragment): tetracycline efflux protein; tet; confers resistance to tetracycline
   7414..7512    +  CDS            env (fragment): murine leukemia virus gPr80 envelope polyprotein precursor; env; proteolytically cleaved into gp70SU and p15TM subunits
   7554..516     +  LTR            5' LTR (across the origin): 5' long terminal repeat from murine embryonic stem cell virus
