[The description below was written by a language model from this plasmid's Addgene catalogue record and pLannotate feature annotations shown in this document.]
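Description:
pMSCV-IRES-hCD2-CD14 (4R) is a gammaretroviral expression vector built on the pMSCV-IRES-hCD2 backbone for stable delivery of a mutant mouse CD14 into mammalian cells. The proviral portion is flanked by murine embryonic stem cell virus 5' and 3' long terminal repeats. The 5' LTR serves as the promoter for the full-length transcript, and the adjacent MESV Ψ packaging signal, extended by a truncated gag segment lacking its start codon, allows that RNA to be encapsidated when viral proteins are supplied in trans by a packaging system. In bacteria the plasmid is maintained through a high-copy ColE1/pUC-type origin and selected with ampicillin via the β-lactamase gene. The remaining annotated pieces (lac promoter/operator and fragments of lacI, lacZα, rop, bom, TcR and env) are non-functional remnants of earlier cloning vectors.

The payload is a bicistronic cassette. The Cd14 coding sequence sits directly downstream of the gag fragment and is followed by an EMCV internal ribosome entry site and a human CD2 fragment. The IRES lets both proteins be translated from the single LTR-driven mRNA, so surface hCD2 marks transduced cells and is the recorded selectable marker, in place of a drug resistance gene. The "4R" allele carries mutations in four regions of CD14 (amino acids 26-29, 37-40, 50-54 and 73-78) that make the protein defective for lipopolysaccharide binding. The cloning sites used are not recorded. CD14 normally acts as a coreceptor that passes LPS to the TLR4 complex, so this construct is suited to testing which CD14-dependent responses require direct LPS binding, and the associated publication concerns mechanisms of TLR4 endocytosis.
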