Addgene plasmid #133062: pMSCV-IRES-hCD2-CD14 (4R)
Purpose: Retroviral expression of mouse CD14 mutant "4R" deficient in LPS binding
Depositing lab: Jonathan Kagan. Depositing organization: Boston Children's Hospital. Publication: Mechanisms of Toll-like Receptor 4 Endocytosis Reveal a Common Immune-Evasion Strategy Used by Pathogenic and Commensal Bacteria. Tan Y, Zanoni I, Cullen TW, Goodman AL, Kagan JC. Immunity. 2015 Nov 17;43(5):909-22. doi: 10.1016/j.immuni.2015.10.008. Epub 2015 Nov 3. PubMed 26546281.
Backbone
  Vector backbone: pMSCV-IRES-hCD2
  Vector type: Mammalian Expression, Retroviral
  Selectable markers: hCD2
Growth in bacteria
  Bacterial resistance: Ampicillin, 100 μg/mL
  Growth temperature: 37°C
  Growth strain: NEB Stable
  Copy number: Unknown
Gene/Insert
  Gene/Insert name: CD14 (4R)
  Species: M. musculus (mouse)
  Mutation: CD14 allele defective for LPS binding (mutations in 4 regulatory regions of CD14: amino acids 26-29;37-40;50-54;73-78)
  Entrez Gene: Cd14
  Cloning method: Restriction Enzyme; 5′ cloning site Unknown (unknown if destroyed); 3′ cloning site Unknown (unknown if destroyed)
Terms and licenses: Academic/Nonprofit Terms; Industry Terms: Not Available to Industry
How to cite: pMSCV-IRES-hCD2-CD14 (4R) was a gift from Jonathan Kagan (Addgene plasmid # 133062 ; http://n2t.net/addgene:133062 ; RRID:Addgene_133062)
